Addgene plasmid #153379: lvl0 NDUFA8t
Purpose: Plant terminator
Depositing lab: Naomi Nakayama. Depositing organization: University of Edinburgh. Publication: Mobius Assembly for Plant Systems highlights promoter-terminator interaction in gene regulation. Andreou , Andreas I., Nirkko, Jessica , Ochoa-Villarreal, Marisol , Nakayama, Naomi. bioRxiv, March 31, 2021 10.1101/2021.03.31.437819.
Backbone
  Vector backbone: mUAV
  Backbone size w/o insert (bp): 2053
  Vector type: Plant Expression
Growth in bacteria
  Bacterial resistance: Chloramphenicol, 25 μg/mL
  Growth temperature: 37°C
  Growth strain: DH5alpha
  Copy number: High Copy
Gene/Insert
  Gene/Insert name: NDUFA8 terminator
  Species: A. thaliana (mustard weed)
  Insert size (bp): 228
  Cloning method: Restriction Enzyme; 5′ cloning site AarI (destroyed during cloning); 3′ cloning site AarI (destroyed during cloning)
  Sequencing primers: 5′ tgccacctgacgtctaagaa; 3′ attaccgcctttgagtgagc
Terms and licenses: Academic/Nonprofit Terms; Industry Terms: Not Available to Industry
How to cite: lvl0 NDUFA8t was a gift from Naomi Nakayama (Addgene plasmid # 153379 ; http://n2t.net/addgene:153379 ; RRID:Addgene_153379)
