[The description below was written by a language model from this plasmid's Addgene catalogue record and pLannotate feature annotations shown in this document.]
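Description:
lvl0 NDUFA8t is a Level 0 standard-part plasmid from the Mobius Assembly for Plant Systems toolkit. It carries a 228 bp terminator from the Arabidopsis thaliana NDUFA8 gene in the small mUAV (Mobius universal acceptor vector) backbone. Although catalogued as a plant expression vector, it is not an expression construct in itself. It holds a single regulatory part and has no promoter, coding sequence or plant selection marker, so it serves as a storage and donor plasmid for hierarchical assembly. The terminator was inserted through AarI sites, which were destroyed during cloning, as expected for Type IIS-based part domestication. The full sequence is 2,281 nt, which matches the 2,053 bp backbone plus the insert.

The annotated features all belong to the bacterial backbone. A high-copy ColE1/pUC-type origin supports propagation in E. coli, and selection is by chloramphenicol resistance through the cat gene, which is driven by its native promoter and followed by the phage lambda t0 terminator. Two further bacterial terminators are present, a his operon terminator and a putative bacterial terminator. They probably insulate the cloning region from read-through transcription, though the record does not say so. The automated annotation did not recognise the plant terminator itself, which presumably lies in an unannotated stretch of the sequence.

The part is meant to be combined with promoter and coding-sequence modules to build plant transcriptional units. The associated work examined how promoter–terminator pairings affect gene expression, so this plasmid provides one of the terminator options for such combinatorial designs.
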