Features (pLannotate 1.2.2; 6 found; start..end, strand, type, name):
     14..71      +  terminator     his operon terminator: This putative transcriptin terminator from the E. coli his operon has a 2-bp deletion introduced during synthesis. Its efficiency has not been determined.
    266..854     -  rep_origin     ori: high-copy-number ColE1/pMB1/pBR322/pUC origin of replication
   1037..1131    -  terminator     lambda t0 terminator: transcription terminator from phage lambda
   1155..1811    -  CDS            cat: CAT_ECOLX - Experimental evidence at protein level: Swiss-Prot protein existence level 1. This enzyme is an effector of chloramphenicol resistance in bacteria. From Escherichia coli. This protein is used as a marker in many commonly used cloning vectors, such as pACYC184.
   1812..1909    -  promoter       cat promoter: promoter of the E. coli cat gene encoding chloramphenicol acetyltransferase
   1995..2038    -  terminator     bacterial terminator: putative bacterial transcription terminator
>Addgene plasmid #153379 | lvl0 NDUFA8t | addgene full sequence | sequence record 314906 | Addgene NGS Result
TGAGACCCTGCAGTCCGGCAAAAAAGGGCAAGGTGTCACCACCCTGCCCTTTTTCTTTAAAACCGAAAAG
ATTACTTCGCGTTATGCAGGCTTCCTCGCTCACTGACTCGCTGCGCTCGGTCGTTCGGCTGCGGCGAGCG
GTATCAGCTCACTCAAAGGCGGTAATACGGTTATCCACAGAATCAGGGGATAACGCAGGAAAGAACATGT
GAGCAAAAGGCCAGCAAAAGGCCAGGAACCGTAAAAAGGCCGCGTTGCTGGCGTTTTTCCACAGGCTCCG
CCCCCCTGACGAGCATCACAAAAATCGACGCTCAAGTCAGAGGTGGCGAAACCCGACAGGACTATAAAGA
TACCAGGCGTTTCCCCCTGGAAGCTCCCTCGTGCGCTCTCCTGTTCCGACCCTGCCGCTTACCGGATACC
TGTCCGCCTTTCTCCCTTCGGGAAGCGTGGCGCTTTCTCATAGCTCACGCTGTAGGTATCTCAGTTCGGT
GTAGGTCGTTCGCTCCAAGCTGGGCTGTGTGCACGAACCCCCCGTTCAGCCCGACCGCTGCGCCTTATCC
GGTAACTATCGTCTTGAGTCCAACCCGGTAAGACACGACTTATCGCCACTGGCAGCAGCCACTGGTAACA
GGATTAGCAGAGCGAGGTATGTAGGCGGTGCTACAGAGTTCTTGAAGTGGTGGCCTAACTACGGCTACAC
TAGAAGAACAGTATTTGGTATCTGCGCTCTGCTGAAGCCAGTTACCTTCGGAAAAAGAGTTGGTAGCTCT
TGATCCGGCAAACAAACCACCGCTGGTAGCGGTGGTTTTTTTGTTTGCAAGCAGCAGATTACGCGCAGAA
AAAAAGGATCTCAAGAAGATCCTTTGATCTTTTCTACGGGGTCTGACGCTCAGTGGAACGAAAACTCACG
TTAAGGGATTTTGGTCATGAGATTATCAAAAAGGATCTTCACCTAGATCCTTTTAAATTAAAAATGAAGT
TTTAAATCAATCTAAAGTATATATGAGTAAACTTGGTCTGACAGCTCGAGGCTTGGATTCTCACCAATAA
AAAACGCCCGGCGGCAACCGAGCGTTCTGAACAAATCCAGATGGAGTTCTGAGGTCATTACTGGATCTAT
CAACAGGAGTCCAAGCGAGCTCGATATCAAATTACGCCCCGCCCTGCCACTCATCGCAGTACTGTTGTAA
TTCATTAAGCATTCTGCCGACATGGAAGCCATCACAAACGGCATGATGAACCTGAATCGCCAGCGGCATC
AGCACCTTGTCGCCTTGCGTATAATATTTGCCCATGGTGAAAACGGGGGCGAAGAAGTTGTCCATATTGG
CCACGTTTAAATCAAAACTGGTGAAACTCACCCAGGGATTGGCTGAGACGAAAAACATATTCTCAATAAA
CCCTTTAGGGAAATAGGCCAGGTTTTCACCGTAACACGCCACATCTTGCGAATATATGTGTAGAAACTGC
CGGAAATCGTCGTGGTATTCACTCCAGAGCGATGAAAACGTTTCAGTTTGCTCATGGAAAACGGTGTAAC
AAGGGTGAACACTATCCCATATCACCAGCTCACCGTCTTTCATTGCCATACGAAATTCCGGATGAGCATT
CATCAGGCGGGCAAGAATGTGAATAAAGGCCGGATAAAACTTGTGCTTATTTTTCTTTACGGTCTTTAAA
AAGGCCGTAATATCCAGCTGAACGGTCTGGTTATAGGTACATTGAGCAACTGACTGAAATGCCTCAAAAT
GTTCTTTACGATGCCATTGGGATATATCAACGGTGGTATATCCAGTGATTTTTTTCTCCATTTTAGCTTC
CTTAGCTCCTGAAAATCTCGATAACTCAAAAAATACGCCCGGTAGTGATCTTATTTCATTATGGTGAAAG
TTGGAACCTCTTACGTGCCCGATCAACTCGAGTGCCACCTGACGTCTAAGAAACCATTATTATCATGACA
TTAACCTATAAAAATAGGCGTATCACGAGGCAGAATTTCAGATAAAAAAAATCCTTAGCTTTCGCTAAGG
ATGATTTCTGGAATTCGGTCTCTGCTTGAATCACAAGTTCTTGTCATGTTTTGATTTGTATCTCATAATA
AAGCAAAATGTTCATTTTTGAATGAGCTTTACTCTCTCCATCTCTTGTTTGTTGTCATCCCATTTATTTC
CTCTCAGATGCTTTCGTAGTGAGTTCCAAAGACAACTAAATGACTCAGTTTTATTGTTCGATGGTTCACT
AATCAGCACAGAATGGAACAATTGTTTTTATCTGCTTCGCT
